>Addgene plasmid #199388 | pDest_U6_A2_CG2_T2_gRNA | addgene full sequence | sequence record 419847 | Addgene NGS Result
GTGCGCGGAACCCCTATTTGTTTATTTTTCTAAATACATTCAAATATGTATCCGCTCATGAGACAATAAC
CCTGATAAATGCTTCAATAATATTGAAAAAGGAAGAGTATGAGTATTCAACATTTCCGTGTCGCCCTTAT
TCCCTTTTTTGCGGCATTTTGCCTTCCTGTTTTTGCTCACCCAGAAACGCTGGTGAAAGTAAAAGATGCT
GAAGATCAGTTGGGTGCACGAGTGGGTTACATCGAACTGGATCTCAACAGCGGTAAGATCCTTGAGAGTT
TTCGCCCCGAAGAACGTTTTCCAATGATGAGCACTTTTAAAGTTCTGCTATGTGGCGCGGTATTATCCCG
TATTGACGCCGGGCAAGAGCAACTCGGTCGCCGCATACACTATTCTCAGAATGACTTGGTTGAGTACTCA
CCAGTCACAGAAAAGCATCTTACGGATGGCATGACAGTAAGAGAATTATGCAGTGCTGCCATAACCATGA
GTGATAACACTGCGGCCAACTTACTTCTGACAACGATCGGAGGACCGAAGGAGCTAACCGCTTTTTTGCA
CAACATGGGGGATCATGTAACTCGCCTTGATCGTTGGGAACCGGAGCTGAATGAAGCCATACCAAACGAC
GAGCGTGACACCACGATGCCTGTAGCAATGGCAACAACGTTGCGCAAACTATTAACTGGCGAACTACTTA
CTCTAGCTTCCCGGCAACAATTAATAGACTGGATGGAGGCGGATAAAGTTGCAGGACCACTTCTGCGCTC
GGCCCTTCCGGCTGGCTGGTTTATTGCTGATAAATCTGGAGCCGGTGAGCGTGGGTCTCGCGGTATCATT
GCAGCACTGGGGCCAGATGGTAAGCCCTCCCGTATCGTAGTTATCTACACGACGGGGAGTCAGGCAACTA
TGGATGAACGAAATAGACAGATCGCTGAGATAGGTGCCTCACTGATTAAGCATTGGTAACTGTCAGACCA
AGTTTACTCATATATACTTTAGATTGATTTAAAACTTCATTTTTAATTTAAAAGGATCTAGGTGAAGATC
CTTTTTGATAATCTCATGACCAAAATGCCTTAACGTGAGTTTTCGTTCCACTGAGCGTCAGACCCCGTAG
AAAAGATCAAAGGATCTTCTTGAGATCCTTTTTTTCTGCGCGTAATCTGCTGCTTGCAAACAAAAAAACC
ACCGCTACCAGCGGTGGTTTGTTTGCCGGATCAAGAGCTACCAACTCTTTTTCCGAAGGTAACTGGCTTC
AGCAGAGCGCAGATACCAAATACTGTTCTTCTAGTGTAGCCGTAGTTAGGCCACCACTTCAAGAACTCTG
TAGCACCGCCTACATACCTCGCTCTGCTAATCCTGTTACCAGTGGCTGCTGCCAGTGGCGATAAGTCGTG
TCTTACCGGGTTGGACTCAAGACGATAGTTACCGGATAAGGCGCAGCGGTCGGGCTGAACGGGGGGTTCG
TGCACACAGCCCAGCTTGGAGCGAACGACCTACACCGAACTGAGATACCTACAGCGTGAGCTATGAGAAA
GCGCCACGCTTCCCGAAGGGAGAAAGGCGGACAGGTATCCGGTAAGCGGCAGGGTCGGAACAGGAGAGCG
CACGAGGGAGCTTCCAGGGGGAAACGCCTGGTATCTTTATAGTCCTGTCGGGTTTCGCCACCTCTGACTT
GAGCGTCGATTTTTGTGATGCTCGTCAGGGGGGCGGAGCCTATGGAAAAACGCCAGCAACGCGGCCTTTT
TACGGTTCCTGGCCTTTTGCTGGCCTTTTGCTCACATGTTCTTTCCTGCGTTATCCCCTGATTCTGTGGA
TAACCGTATTACCGCCTTTGAGTGAGCTGATACCGCTCGCCGCAGCCGAACGACCGAGCGCAGCGAGTCA
GTGAGCGAGGAAGCGGAAGAGCGCCCAATACGCAAACCGCCTCTCCCCGCGCGTTGGCCGATTCATTAAT
GCAGCTGGCACGACAGGTTTCCCGACTGGAAAGCGGGCAGTGAGCGCAACGCAATTAATGTGAGTTAGCT
CACTCATTAGGCACCCCAGGCTTTACACTTTATGCTTCCGGCTCGTATGTTGTGTGGAATTGTGAGCGGA
TAACAATTTCACACAGGAAACAGCTATGACCATGATTACGCCAAGCGCGCAATTAACCCTCACTAAAGGG
AACAAAAGCTGGAGCTCCACCGCGGTGGCGGCCGCTCTAGAACTAGTGGATCTGCTGGGCTTGCTGAAGG
TAGGGGGTCAAGAACCAGAGGTGTAAAGTACTTGAGTAATTTTACTTGATTACTGTACTTAAGTATTATT
TTTGGGGATTTTTACTTTACTTGAGTACAATTAAAAATCAATACTTTTACTTTTACTTAATTACATTTTT
TTAGAAAAAAAAGTACTTTTTACTCCTTACAATTTTATTTACAGTCAAAAAGTACTTATTTTTTGGAGAT
CACTTCATTCTATTTTCCCTTGCTATTACCAAACCAATTGAATTGCGCTGATGCCCAGTTTAATTTAAAT
GTTATTTATTCTGCCTATGAAAATCGTTTTCACATTATATGAAATTGGTCAGACATGTTCATTGGTCCTT
TGGAAGTGACGTCATGTCACATCTATTACCACAATGCACAGCACCTTGACCTGGAAATTAGGGAAATTAT
AACAGTCAATCAGTGGAAGAAAATGGAGGAAGTATGTGATTCATCAGCAGCTGCGAGCAGCACAGTCCAA
AATCAGCCACAGGATCAAGAGCACCCGTGGCCGTATCTTCGCAGATCTAAAGCTTAAATCAGTTGTGTTA
AATAAGAGACATTCAAAATAAATGTAAATGAGCTCTCCAAATCAGCAGACTTAACATTCTTTAAAATGAT
TGATTCAATAGTGATAAAAATCAGGCATAGCCAGTTGTAACTTTAGATAAATTACAGAAAATGTCAAATA
CAGAGAACCGATTCTTTTTTATGATACATCCAAGCACACATTTAACACAATCCAGGCAAACCCCGAATTT
CACAGTCACAAGCACTGTTTGTACAAGAGCTTTGCCTAAGGACACACAGTCTCTATAAGTCCAGGTCGTT
GGTTTCACTCTTATTTTAAACATGTGACATTTTTCCTGCCATCCTGTCTTAGGCTGCTGTTTGCTTCATT
CCATGTCACATTAAATTCCTCAGTAGCACCTTTTACACACACAGCCAATCTTTTCCAGAAAATTCAATTG
CTTTGAAGAGATAATGTGTGAACAAATCCATTTAGAAAAGGAAAATTAAGAATTTGTAAAATCATCTGTA
AATTGTTGGCATTCTTCTGTATATGAACATCACATCATTTACAGGTAAAGGTCTGGTCATTAATTATATG
ACAATTTACTGGTATTATTTTGTGAAAGGGGCTATTTTCAATGCGTTCATCCATCCTTTTCATCCCTCAA
ATCTCTCATTCACGTCCCCCTCCCCATCTGCACACTTTATCTCATTTCCACCCTGCTGGAATCTGAGCAC
TTGTGCAGTTATCAGGGCTCCTGTATTTAGGAGGCTCTGGGTGTCCATGTAGGGGACGAACAGAAACACT
GCAGACCTTTATAGAAGAACAATTGATAAGAGTCCTCATACATAAAGACTCCATTAGTAAGCCAGTGACC
CAGGAGCCCAGACCAACAGCAAAGCAGACAGTGACCATGGTGAGCAAGGGCGAAGAGCTGTTCACCGGGG
TGGTGCCCATCCTGGTCGAGCTGGACGGCGACGTAAACGGCCACAAGTTCAGCGTGTCCGGCGAGGGCGA
GGGCGATGCCACCTACGGCAAGCTGACCCTGAAGTTCATCTGCACCACCGGCAAGCTGCCCGTGCCCTGG
CCCACCCTCGTGACCACCCTGACCTACGGCGTGCAGTGCTTCAGCCGCTACCCCGACCACATGAAGCAGC
ACGACTTCTTCAAGTCCGCCATGCCCGAAGGCTACGTCCAGGAGCGCACCATCTTCTTCAAGGACGACGG
CAACTACAAGACCCGCGCCGAGGTGAAGTTCGAGGGCGACACCCTGGTGAACCGCATCGAGCTGAAGGGC
ATCGACTTCAAGGAGGACGGCAACATCCTGGGGCACAAGCTGGAGTACAACTACAACAGCCACAACGTCT
ATATCATGGCCGACAAGCAGAAGAACGGCATCAAGGTGAACTTCAAGATCCGCCACAACATCGAGGACGG
CAGCGTGCAGCTCGCCGACCACTACCAGCAGAACACCCCCATCGGCGACGGCCCCGTGCTGCTGCCCGAC
AACCACTACCTGAGCACCCAGTCCGCCCTGAGCAAAGACCCCAACGAGAAGCGCGATCACATGGTCCTGC
TGGAGTTCGTGACCGCCGCCGGGATCACTCTCGGCATGGACGAGCTGTACAAGTAAAGCGGCCCCTCTCG
AGCCTCTAGAACTATAGTGAGTCGTATTACGTAGATCCAGACATGATAAGATACATTGATGAGTTTGGAC
AAACCACAACTAGAATGCAGTGAAAAAAATGCTTTATTTGTGAAATTTGTGATGCTATTGCTTTATTTGT
AACCATTATAAGCTGCAATAAACAAGAGATCTGATCTAGAGGATCATAATCAGCCATACCACATTTGTAG
AGGTTTTACTTGCTTTAAAAAACCTCCCACACCTCCCCCTGAACCTGAAACATAAAATGAATGCAATTGT
TGTTGTTAACTTGTTTATTGCAGCTTATAATGGTTACAAATAAAGCAATAGCATCACAAATTTCACAAAT
AAAGCATTTTTTTCACTGCATTCTAGTTGTGGTTTGTCCAAACTCATCAATGTATCTTATCATGTCTGGA
TCATCATCGATGCGTCTTTTGTTCTGGTCATCAAGGAGGGGGGAATGTTCTGCGCATGCCTGTGGGGGAG
GGAGAAGGACACGTCACTGAAAACGTCCCTGCATCACACCGAGACACCCAATCACTCAAGCCGAGACCAG
ATAATTTTGCATATGCTTTAAAGTTTGAAAAATACCACGGTAAACCCTCACACAAACTCTGGATTTGAGA
TCTTTCAGGTTTTATCAGTTTGCAGGTTTATGTCACCATGATATAGGGTCAGACTTGATCTAAGGGAGCT
GAATAAGTGGTTTAGTCACTCACCACCTCCCAAAAACATACCCAGAAGTCCCTGGTATATATAGCTCTCC
CTCCAGCTCTTGGTTCGGAGCTCGCCCGCCGCTCGGGTTTTAGAGCTAGAAATAGCAAGTTAAAATAAGG
CTAGTCCGTTATCAACTTGAAAAAGTGGCACCGAGTCGGTGCTTTTTTGGTACCGTAAAACGACGGCCAG
TGAATTATCAACTATGTATAATAAAGTTGAACGAGAAACGTAAAATGATATAAATATCAATATATTAAAT
TAGATTTTGCATAAAAAACAGACTACATAATACTGTAAAACACAACATATCCAGTCACTATGGCGGCCGC
ATTAGGCACCCCAGGCTTTACACTTTATGCTTCCGGCTCGTATAATGTGTGGATTTTGAGTTAGGATCCG
TCGAGATTTTCAGGAGCTAAGGAAGCTAAAATGGAGAAAAAAATCACTGGATATACCACCGTTGATATAT
CCCAATGGCATCGTAAAGAACATTTTGAGGCATTTCAGTCAGTTGCTCAATGTACCTATAACCAGACCGT
TCAGCTGGATATTACGGCCTTTTTAAAGACCGTAAAGAAAAATAAGCACAAGTTTTATCCGGCCTTTATT
CACATTCTTGCCCGCCTGATGAATGCTCATCCGGAATTCCGTATGGCAATGAAAGACGGTGAGCTGGTGA
TATGGGATAGTGTTCACCCTTGTTACACCGTTTTCCATGAGCAAACTGAAACGTTTTCATCGCTCTGGAG
TGAATACCACGACGATTTCCGGCAGTTTCTACACATATATTCGCAAGATGTGGCGTGTTACGGTGAAAAC
CTGGCCTATTTCCCTAAAGGGTTTATTGAGAATATGTTTTTCGTCTCAGCCAATCCCTGGGTGAGTTTCA
CCAGTTTTGATTTAAACGTGGCCAATATGGACAACTTCTTCGCCCCCGTTTTCACCATGGGCAAATATTA
TACGCAAGGCGACAAGGTGCTGATGCCGCTGGCGATTCAGGTTCATCATGCCGTTTGTGATGGCTTCCAT
GTCGGCAGAATGCTTAATGAATTACAACAGTACTGCGATGAGTGGCAGGCGGGGCGTAATCTAGAGGATC
CGGCTTACTAAAAGCCAGATAACAGTATGCGTATTTGCGCGCTGATTTTTGCGGTATAAGAATATATACT
GATATGTATACCCGAAGTATGTCAAAAAGAGGTATGCTATGAAGCAGCGTATTACAGTGACAGTTGACAG
CGACAGCTATCAGTTGCTCAAGGCATATATGATGTCAATATCTCCGGTTCGGTAAGCACAACCATGCAGA
ATGAAGCCCGTCGTCTGCGTGCCGAACGCTGGAAAGCGGAAAATCAGGAAGGGATGGCTGAGGTCGCCCG
GTTTATTGAAATGAACGGCTCCTTTGCCGACGAGAACAGGGGCTGGTGAAATGCAGTTTAAGGTTTACAC
CTATAAAAGAGAGAGCCGTTATCGTCTGTTTGTGGATGTACAGAGTGATATTATTGACACGCCCGGGCGA
CGGATGGTGATCCCCCTGGCCAGTGCACGTCTGCTGTCAGATAAAGTCCCCCGTGAACTTTACCCGGTGG
TGCATATCGGGGATGAAAGCTGGCGCATGATGACCACCGATATGGCCAGTGTGCCGGTCTCCGTTATCGG
GGAAGAAGTGGCTGATCTCAGCCACCGCGAAAATGACATCAAAAACGCCATTAACCTGATGTTCTGGGGA
ATATAAATGTCAGGCTCCCTTATACACAGCCAGTCTGCAGGTCGACCATAGTGACTGGATATGTTGTGTT
TTACAGTATTATGTAGTCTGTTTTTTATGCAAAATCTAATTTAATATATTGATATTTATATCATTTTACG
TTTCTCGTTCAACTTTTCTATACAAAGTTGATAGCTTGGCGTAATCATGGTCATAGCTGTTTCCTGCTCG
AGGGCCCATCTGGCCTGTGTTTCAGACACCAGGGAGTCTCTGCTCACGTTTCCTGCTATTTGCAGCCTCT
CTATCAAGACTAATACACCTCTTCCCGCATCGGCTGCCTGTGAGAGGCTTTTCAGCACTGCAGGATTGCT
TTTCAGCCCCAAAAGAGCTAGGCTTGACACTAACAATTTTGAGAATCAGCTTCTACTGAAGTTAAATCTG
AGGTTTTACAACTTTGAGTAGCGTGTACTGGCATTAGATTGTCTGTCTTATAGTTTGATAATTAAATACA
AACAGTTCTAAAGCAGGATAAAACCTTGTATGCATTTCATTTAATGTTTTTTGAGATTAAAAGCTTAAAC
AAGAATCTCTAGTTTTCTTTCTTGCTTTTACTTTTACTTCCTTAATACTCAAGTACAATTTTAATGGAGT
ACTTTTTTACTTTTACTCAAGTAAGATTCTAGCCAGATACTTTTACTTTTAATTGAGTAAAATTTTCCCT
AAGTACTTGTACTTTCACTTGAGTAAAATTTTTGAGTACTTTTTACACCTCTGTCAAGAACTCCTGGACA
AACCTCTGACCTGTGTGGAACAGAGTGGATATGGGTGTCTGAACAGATATTCACGTCTTTTGCAGATCAG
AGGGCATTTCTGGTGTTGTGCAATGACCTGGGTCCAACAGGTAGGCGTACTCGTATCCAAGAGCATTGTT
GGACAGGAGGTAGTCTCCATTCCTATAAAGAGGAAGGAATGGCACCATGTAGTAGCCGTCATTGTGGCCA
ATTGGTGCATTGGTACGTGGGTAGATGGACCGGGGAGGCTGATGAGTTCTTAGCCAGC
[86 nt withheld, positions 7899-7984]
A
[49 nt withheld, positions 7986-8034]
CCTTTGACGTTGGAGTCCACGTTCTTT
[37 nt withheld, positions 8062-8098]
ACCCTATCTCGGTCTATTCTTTTGATTTATAAGGGATTTTGCCGATTTCGGCCTATTGGTTAAAAAATGA
GCTGATTTAACAAAAATTTAACGCGAATTTTAACAAAATATTAACGCTTACAATTTAGGTGGCACTTTTC
GGGGAAAT
Features (pLannotate 1.2.2; 26 found; start..end, strand, type, name):
      4..108     +  promoter       AmpR promoter: bla
    109..969     +  CDS            AmpR: β-lactamase; bla; confers resistance to ampicillin, carbenicillin, and related antibiotics
   1140..1728    +  rep_origin     ori: high-copy-number ColE1/pMB1/pBR322/pUC origin of replication
   1911..2003    +  CDS            lacI (fragment): lac repressor; lacI; The lac repressor binds to the lac operator to inhibit transcription in E. coli. This inhibition can be relieved by adding lactose or isopropyl-β-D-thiogalactopyranoside (IPTG).
   2016..2037    +  protein_bind   CAP binding site: CAP binding activates transcription in the presence of cAMP. E. coli catabolite activator protein
   2052..2082    +  promoter       lac promoter: promoter for the E. coli lac operon
   2090..2106    +  protein_bind   lac operator: The lac repressor binds to the lac operator to inhibit transcription in E. coli. This inhibition can be relieved by adding lactose or isopropyl-β-D-thiogalactopyranoside (IPTG). lac repressor encoded by lacI
   2151..2169    +  promoter       T3 promoter: promoter for bacteriophage T3 RNA polymerase
   2182..2222    +  misc_feature   MCS (fragment): pBluescript multiple cloning site
   3677..4393    +  CDS            EGFP: EGFP is a basic (constitutively fluorescent) green fluorescent protein published in 1996, derived from Aequorea victoria. It is reported to be a rapidly-maturing weak dimer with moderate acid sensitivity.
   4422..4439    -  promoter       T7 promoter (fragment): promoter for bacteriophage T7 RNA polymerase
   4444..4576    -  polyA_signal   SV40 poly(A) signal: SV40 polyadenylation signal
   4592..4675    +  CDS            large T antigen (fragment): large T antigen from SV40 (simian virus 40)
   4698..4832    +  polyA_signal   SV40 poly(A) signal: SV40 polyadenylation signal
   5217..5292    +  misc_RNA       gRNA scaffold: guide RNA scaffold for the Streptococcus pyogenes CRISPR/Cas9 system
   5305..5325    -  CDS            lacZα (fragment): LacZα fragment of β-galactosidase; lacZ fragment
   5329..5452    +  protein_bind   attR3: mutant version of attR; recombination site for the Gateway® LR reaction LR Clonase™
   5477..5507    +  promoter       lac UV5 promoter: E. coli lac promoter with an "up" mutation
   5531..5560    +  promoter       cat promoter (fragment): promoter of the E. coli cat gene encoding chloramphenicol acetyltransferase
   5561..6241    +  CDS            CmR: chloramphenicol acetyltransferase confers resistance to chloramphenicol
   6398..6556    +  CDS            ccdA (fragment): CCDA_ECO57 - Also known as H, letA. Experimental evidence at protein level: Swiss-Prot protein existence level 1. Antitoxin component of a type II toxin-antitoxin (TA) system which inhibits the post-segregational killing (PSK) of plasmid-free cells, also referred to as a plasmid addiction system. Binds to and blocks the activity of CcdB; will also remove bound CcdB protein from the CcdB-GyrA complex by forming a CcdA-CcdB complex, a process termed rejuvenation. Functions as a transcriptional corepressor for the ccdAB operon, repression also requires CcdB (By similarity). From Escherichia coli
   6561..6866    +  CDS            ccdB: CcdB, a bacterial toxin that poisons DNA gyrase; ccdB; Plasmids containing the ccdB gene cannot be propagated in standard E. coli strains.
   6907..7026    -  protein_bind   attR1: mutant version of attR; recombination site for the Gateway® LR reaction LR Clonase™
   7010..7030    -  protein_bind   attB4: mutant version of attB; core recombination site for the Gateway® BP reaction BP Clonase™
   7612..7896    -  CDS            tyr (fragment): TYRO_ORYLA - Also known as tyro. Experimental evidence at transcript level: Swiss-Prot protein existence level 2. This is a copper-containing oxidase that functions in the formation of pigments such as melanins and other polyphenolic compounds. From Oryzias latipes (Japanese rice fish) (Japanese killifish).
   7899..8224    +  rep_origin     M13 ori (fragment) (sequence partly withheld): M13 bacteriophage origin of replication; arrow indicates direction of (+) strand synthesis
