[The description below was written by a language model from this plasmid's Addgene catalogue record and pLannotate feature annotations shown in this document.]
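Description:
pDest_U6_A2_CG2_T2_gRNA (also recorded as pDEL112) is a Tol2 transposon Gateway destination vector built on the pDestTol2CG2-U6:gRNA backbone and intended for cell-type-specific CRISPR mutagenesis in zebrafish. It replicates in E. coli from a high-copy ColE1/pUC-type origin and carries an ampicillin resistance gene on the backbone. Because the Gateway cassette is still unrecombined, it also carries chloramphenicol acetyltransferase and the gyrase toxin ccdB. This explains the dual ampicillin and chloramphenicol selection and the need for a ccdB-tolerant strain. The cassette is flanked by attR-type sites, annotated as attR3 and an attR1/attB4-related site. This arrangement fits a multisite LR reaction in which entry clones replace the CmR-ccdB segment.

The fixed payload is an sgRNA targeting the type II isoform of zebrafish nrg1. The feature table shows only the S. pyogenes Cas9 guide scaffold just upstream of the Gateway cassette. The U6 promoter implied by the plasmid and backbone names is not annotated, and the spacer is not annotated either. An EGFP coding sequence followed by SV40 polyadenylation signals serves as a transgenesis marker. The "CG2" in the backbone name conventionally denotes a heart-expressed cmlc2:EGFP marker, but no promoter is annotated in the unlabelled region upstream of EGFP. The Tol2 arms are likewise not called by the annotation. A medaka tyrosinase fragment probably reflects flanking sequence from the original Tol2 element.

In use, a tissue-specific promoter and a Cas9 coding sequence would presumably be recombined into the destination site, although the record does not list these entry clones. The resulting single Tol2 transgene would combine ubiquitous guide expression with spatially restricted nuclease expression to disrupt nrg1 type II in chosen cell types. The associated study examined Neuregulin signalling in CNS myelination.
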