Addgene plasmid #199388: pDest_U6_A2_CG2_T2_gRNA
Purpose: pDEL112; Gateway Destination vector for cell-type specific CRISPR encoding nrg1 type II sgRNA
Depositing lab: William Talbot. Depositing organization: Stanford University. Publication: Unmyelinated sensory neurons use Neuregulin signals to promote myelination of interneurons in the CNS. Lysko DE, Talbot WS. Cell Rep. 2022 Nov 15;41(7):111669. doi: 10.1016/j.celrep.2022.111669. PubMed 36384112.
Backbone
  Vector backbone: pDestTol2CG2-U6:gRNA
  Vector type: Tol2 destination vector
Growth in bacteria
  Bacterial resistance: Chloramphenicol and Ampicillin, 25 & 100 μg/mL
  Growth temperature: 37°C
  Growth strain: ccdB Survival
  Copy number: Unknown
Gene/Insert
  Gene/Insert name: nrg1 type II sgRNA
  Species: D. rerio (zebrafish)
Terms and licenses: Academic/Nonprofit Terms; Industry Terms: Not Available to Industry
How to cite: pDest_U6_A2_CG2_T2_gRNA was a gift from William Talbot (Addgene plasmid # 199388 ; http://n2t.net/addgene:199388 ; RRID:Addgene_199388)
